Addgene plasmid #125489: lentiSAMv2 rs1401419-guide4
Purpose: CRISPR-mediated activation of human islet enhancer containing T2D-associated variant rs1401419 (CRY2 GWAS locus)
Depositing lab: Jorge Ferrer. Depositing organization: Imperial College London. Publication: Human pancreatic islet three-dimensional chromatin architecture provides insights into the genetics of type 2 diabetes. Miguel-Escalada I, Bonas-Guarch S, Cebola I, Ponsa-Cobas J, Mendieta-Esteban J, Atla G, Javierre BM, Rolando DMY, Farabella I, Morgan CC, Garcia-Hurtado J, Beucher A, Moran I, Pasquali L, Ramos-Rodriguez M, Appel EVR, Linneberg A, Gjesing AP, Witte DR, Pedersen O, Grarup N, Ravassard P, Torrents D, Mercader JM, Piemonti L, Berney T, de Koning EJP, Kerr-Conte J, Pattou F, Fedko IO, Groop L, Prokopenko I, Hansen T, Marti-Renom MA, Fraser P, Ferrer J. Nat Genet. 2019 Jun 28. pii: 10.1038/s41588-019-0457-0. doi: 10.1038/s41588-019-0457-0. PubMed 31253982.
Backbone
  Vector backbone: lentiSAMv2
  Backbone manufacturer: Feng Zhang (Addgene #75112)
  Vector type: Mammalian Expression, Lentiviral, CRISPR
  Selectable markers: Blasticidin
Growth in bacteria
  Bacterial resistance: Ampicillin, 100 μg/mL
  Growth temperature: 37°C
  Growth strain: Stbl3
  Copy number: High Copy
Gene/Insert
  Gene/Insert name: dCas9-VP64-2A-BlastR
  gRNA/shRNA sequence: ACAACTCTGCCAAGAAAACT
  Species: H. sapiens (human)
  Promoter: EF1a core and U6
  Cloning method: Restriction Enzyme; 5′ cloning site Unknown (destroyed during cloning); 3′ cloning site Unknown (destroyed during cloning)
  Sequencing primers: 5′ GATCCGCCACCATGGATGC
Terms and licenses: Academic/Nonprofit Terms; Industry Terms: Not Available to Industry
How to cite: lentiSAMv2 rs1401419-guide4 was a gift from Jorge Ferrer (Addgene plasmid # 125489 ; http://n2t.net/addgene:125489 ; RRID:Addgene_125489)
