[The description below was written by a language model from this plasmid's Addgene catalogue record and pLannotate feature annotations shown in this document.]
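Description:
lentiSAMv2 rs1401419-guide4 is a 13.5 kb lentiviral CRISPR-activation plasmid built on the lentiSAMv2 backbone. It is propagated in E. coli through a high-copy ColE1/pUC-type origin with ampicillin resistance; an f1 origin is also present. The viral portion follows a third-generation layout. A CMV enhancer/promoter drives a truncated HIV-1 5' LTR, followed by the Ψ packaging signal, a gag fragment, the RRE for Rev-dependent export of the genomic RNA, and the cPPT/CTS. A WPRE and a second truncated LTR close the transfer cassette, followed by a bGH polyadenylation signal. Outside the LTRs, the backbone carries an SV40/EM7-driven bleomycin/Zeocin resistance cassette, which is not listed among the catalogue's selectable markers.

The payload has two expression units. A human U6 promoter transcribes a single guide RNA whose S. pyogenes scaffold is interrupted by two MS2 stem loops. These hairpins bind MS2 coat protein, so fusions of that protein to activation domains can be recruited, but they must be supplied from a separate construct. Downstream, the EF-1α core promoter drives a nucleoplasmin-NLS-tagged, catalytically dead Cas9 (D10A/N863A). According to the catalogue entry, dCas9 is fused to the VP64 activator and linked through a 2A peptide to blasticidin S deaminase. VP64 and the 2A are not annotated separately in the feature table, but they would fit the unannotated gap between dCas9 and BSD. Blasticidin therefore selects transduced mammalian cells.

The guide targets a human pancreatic islet enhancer containing the type 2 diabetes-associated variant rs1401419 at the CRY2 GWAS locus. The construct is used to activate this enhancer, and the name indicates it is one of several guides designed against the same element.
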