Features (pLannotate 1.2.2; 38 found; start..end, strand, type, name):
     18..36      +  misc_RNA       MS2 stem loop: stem loop that binds the bacteriophage MS2 coat protein
     47..83      +  misc_RNA       gRNA scaffold (fragment): guide RNA scaffold for the Streptococcus pyogenes CRISPR/Cas9 system
     88..106     +  misc_RNA       MS2 stem loop: stem loop that binds the bacteriophage MS2 coat protein
    117..136     +  misc_RNA       gRNA scaffold (fragment): guide RNA scaffold for the Streptococcus pyogenes CRISPR/Cas9 system
    149..167     +  CDS            small t antigen (fragment): SV40 (simian virus 40) small t antigen
    193..404     +  promoter       EF-1α core promoter: core promoter for human elongation factor EF-1α
    421..468     +  CDS            nucleoplasmin NLS: bipartite nuclear localization signal from nucleoplasmin
    468..4569    +  CDS            dCas9 (fragment): catalytically dead mutant of the Cas9 endonuclease from the Streptococcus pyogenes Type II CRISPR/Cas system RNA-guided DNA-binding protein that lacks endonuclease activity due to the D10A mutation in the RuvC catalytic domain and the N863A mutation in the HNH catalytic domain
   4894..5292    +  CDS            BSD: blasticidin S deaminase; Aspergillus terreus BSD; confers resistance to blasticidin
   5293..5314    +  misc_feature   MCS (fragment): pBluescript multiple cloning site
   5317..5905    +  misc_feature   WPRE: woodchuck hepatitis virus posttranscriptional regulatory element
   5842..6423    +  CDS            nef (fragment): NEF_HV1H2 - Experimental evidence at protein level: Swiss-Prot protein existence level 1. Extracellular Nef protein targets CD4(+) T-lymphocytes for apoptosis by interacting with CXCR4 surface receptors. From Human immunodeficiency virus type 1 group M subtype B (isolate HXB2) (HIV-1).
   6430..6610    +  LTR            5' LTR (truncated): truncated 5' long terminal repeat (LTR) from HIV-1
   6642..6866    +  polyA_signal   bGH poly(A) signal: bovine growth hormone polyadenylation signal
   6870..6891    +  promoter       SV40 promoter (fragment): SV40 enhancer and early promoter
   6912..7340    +  rep_origin     f1 ori (sequence partly withheld): f1 bacteriophage origin of replication; arrow indicates direction of (+) strand synthesis
   7354..7683    +  promoter       SV40 promoter: SV40 enhancer and early promoter
   7731..7778    +  promoter       EM7 promoter: synthetic bacterial promoter&nbsp
   7797..8171    +  CDS            BleoR: antibiotic-binding protein; Sh ble from Streptoalloteichus hindustanus; confers resistance to bleomycin, phleomycin, and Zeocin™
   8181..8306    +  CDS            ble (fragment): BLE_KLEPN - Experimental evidence at protein level: Swiss-Prot protein existence level 1. Binding protein with a strong affinity to the bleomycin family of antibiotics. Binds to CL990; an antimitotic-antibiotic compound. From Klebsiella pneumoniae.
   8301..8422    +  polyA_signal   SV40 poly(A) signal: SV40 polyadenylation signal
   8493..8515    -  protein_bind   lac operator (fragment): The lac repressor binds to the lac operator to inhibit transcription in E. coli. This inhibition can be relieved by adding lactose or isopropyl-β-D-thiogalactopyranoside (IPTG). lac repressor encoded by lacI
   8519..8549    -  promoter       lac promoter: promoter for the E. coli lac operon
   8564..8585    -  protein_bind   CAP binding site: CAP binding activates transcription in the presence of cAMP. E. coli catabolite activator protein
   8598..8690    -  CDS            lacI (fragment): lac repressor; lacI; The lac repressor binds to the lac operator to inhibit transcription in E. coli. This inhibition can be relieved by adding lactose or isopropyl-β-D-thiogalactopyranoside (IPTG).
   8873..9461    -  rep_origin     ori: high-copy-number ColE1/pMB1/pBR322/pUC origin of replication
   9632..10492   -  CDS            AmpR: β-lactamase; bla; confers resistance to ampicillin, carbenicillin, and related antibiotics
  10493..10597   -  promoter       AmpR promoter: bla
  10656..10708   -  misc_feature   bom (fragment): basis of mobility region from pBR322
  10863..11242   +  enhancer       CMV enhancer: human cytomegalovirus immediate early enhancer
  11243..11442   +  promoter       CMV promoter: human cytomegalovirus (CMV) immediate early promoter
  11460..11640   +  LTR            5' LTR (truncated): truncated 5' long terminal repeat (LTR) from HIV-1
  11687..11812   +  misc_feature   HIV-1 Ψ: packaging signal of human immunodeficiency virus type 1
  11796..12159   +  CDS            HIV-1 gag (fragment): gag protein from human immunodeficiency virus 1; gag
  12305..12538   +  misc_feature   RRE: The Rev response element (RRE) of HIV-1 allows for Rev-dependent mRNA export from the nucleus to the cytoplasm.
  12915..13015   +  CDS            Rev (fragment): human immunodeficiency virus 1 (HIV-1) Rev protein; rev; enhances nuclear export of unspliced and incompletely spliced viral mRNAs
  13065..13182   +  misc_feature   cPPT/CTS: central polypurine tract and central termination sequence of HIV-1
  13232..13472   +  promoter       U6 promoter: RNA polymerase III promoter for human U6 snRNA
>Addgene plasmid #125489 | lentiSAMv2 rs1401419-guide4 | addgene full sequence | sequence record 251531 | Addgene NGS Result
GTTTTAGAGCTAGGCCAACATGAGGATCACCCATGTCTGCAGGGCCTAGCAAGTTAAAATAAGGCTAGTC
CGTTATCAACTTGGCCAACATGAGGATCACCCATGTCTGCAGGGCCAAGTGGCACCGAGTCGGTGCTTTT
TTTGGATCCTAGGTCTTGAAAGGAGTGGGAATTGGCTCCGGTGCCCGTCAGTGGGCAGAGCGCACATCGC
CCACAGTCCCCGAGAAGTTGGGGGGAGGGGTCGGCAATTGATCCGGTGCCTAGAGAAGGTGGCGCGGGGT
AAACTGGGAAAGTGATGTCGTGTACTGGCTCCGCCTTTTTCCCGAGGGTGGGGGAGAACCGTATATAAGT
GCAGTAGTCGCCGTGAACGTTCTTTTTCGCAACGGGTTTGCCGCCAGAACACAGGCGTACGGCCACCATG
AAAAGGCCGGCGGCCACGAAAAAGGCCGGCCAGGCAAAAAAGAAAAAGGACAAGAAGTACAGCATCGGCC
TGGCCATCGGCACCAACTCTGTGGGCTGGGCCGTGATCACCGACGAGTACAAGGTGCCCAGCAAGAAATT
CAAGGTGCTGGGCAACACCGACCGGCACAGCATCAAGAAGAACCTGATCGGAGCCCTGCTGTTCGACAGC
GGCGAAACAGCCGAGGCCACCCGGCTGAAGAGAACCGCCAGAAGAAGATACACCAGACGGAAGAACCGGA
TCTGCTATCTGCAAGAGATCTTCAGCAACGAGATGGCCAAGGTGGACGACAGCTTCTTCCACAGACTGGA
AGAGTCCTTCCTGGTGGAAGAGGATAAGAAGCACGAGCGGCACCCCATCTTCGGCAACATCGTGGACGAG
GTGGCCTACCACGAGAAGTACCCCACCATCTACCACCTGAGAAAGAAACTGGTGGACAGCACCGACAAGG
CCGACCTGCGGCTGATCTATCTGGCCCTGGCCCACATGATCAAGTTCCGGGGCCACTTCCTGATCGAGGG
CGACCTGAACCCCGACAACAGCGACGTGGACAAGCTGTTCATCCAGCTGGTGCAGACCTACAACCAGCTG
TTCGAGGAAAACCCCATCAACGCCAGCGGCGTGGACGCCAAGGCCATCCTGTCTGCCAGACTGAGCAAGA
GCAGACGGCTGGAAAATCTGATCGCCCAGCTGCCCGGCGAGAAGAAGAATGGCCTGTTCGGCAACCTGAT
TGCCCTGAGCCTGGGCCTGACCCCCAACTTCAAGAGCAACTTCGACCTGGCCGAGGATGCCAAACTGCAG
CTGAGCAAGGACACCTACGACGACGACCTGGACAACCTGCTGGCCCAGATCGGCGACCAGTACGCCGACC
TGTTTCTGGCCGCCAAGAACCTGTCCGACGCCATCCTGCTGAGCGACATCCTGAGAGTGAACACCGAGAT
CACCAAGGCCCCCCTGAGCGCCTCTATGATCAAGAGATACGACGAGCACCACCAGGACCTGACCCTGCTG
AAAGCTCTCGTGCGGCAGCAGCTGCCTGAGAAGTACAAAGAGATTTTCTTCGACCAGAGCAAGAACGGCT
ACGCCGGCTACATTGACGGCGGAGCCAGCCAGGAAGAGTTCTACAAGTTCATCAAGCCCATCCTGGAAAA
GATGGACGGCACCGAGGAACTGCTCGTGAAGCTGAACAGAGAGGACCTGCTGCGGAAGCAGCGGACCTTC
GACAACGGCAGCATCCCCCACCAGATCCACCTGGGAGAGCTGCACGCCATTCTGCGGCGGCAGGAAGATT
TTTACCCATTCCTGAAGGACAACCGGGAAAAGATCGAGAAGATCCTGACCTTCCGCATCCCCTACTACGT
GGGCCCTCTGGCCAGGGGAAACAGCAGATTCGCCTGGATGACCAGAAAGAGCGAGGAAACCATCACCCCC
TGGAACTTCGAGGAAGTGGTGGACAAGGGCGCTTCCGCCCAGAGCTTCATCGAGCGGATGACCAACTTCG
ATAAGAACCTGCCCAACGAGAAGGTGCTGCCCAAGCACAGCCTGCTGTACGAGTACTTCACCGTGTATAA
CGAGCTGACCAAAGTGAAATACGTGACCGAGGGAATGAGAAAGCCCGCCTTCCTGAGCGGCGAGCAGAAA
AAGGCCATCGTGGACCTGCTGTTCAAGACCAACCGGAAAGTGACCGTGAAGCAGCTGAAAGAGGACTACT
TCAAGAAAATCGAGTGCTTCGACTCCGTGGAAATCTCCGGCGTGGAAGATCGGTTCAACGCCTCCCTGGG
CACATACCACGATCTGCTGAAAATTATCAAGGACAAGGACTTCCTGGACAATGAGGAAAACGAGGACATT
CTGGAAGATATCGTGCTGACCCTGACACTGTTTGAGGACAGAGAGATGATCGAGGAACGGCTGAAAACCT
ATGCCCACCTGTTCGACGACAAAGTGATGAAGCAGCTGAAGCGGCGGAGATACACCGGCTGGGGCAGGCT
GAGCCGGAAGCTGATCAACGGCATCCGGGACAAGCAGTCCGGCAAGACAATCCTGGATTTCCTGAAGTCC
GACGGCTTCGCCAACAGAAACTTCATGCAGCTGATCCACGACGACAGCCTGACCTTTAAAGAGGACATCC
AGAAAGCCCAGGTGTCCGGCCAGGGCGATAGCCTGCACGAGCACATTGCCAATCTGGCCGGCAGCCCCGC
CATTAAGAAGGGCATCCTGCAGACAGTGAAGGTGGTGGACGAGCTCGTGAAAGTGATGGGCCGGCACAAG
CCCGAGAACATCGTGATCGAAATGGCCAGAGAGAACCAGACCACCCAGAAGGGACAGAAGAACAGCCGCG
AGAGAATGAAGCGGATCGAAGAGGGCATCAAAGAGCTGGGCAGCCAGATCCTGAAAGAACACCCCGTGGA
AAACACCCAGCTGCAGAACGAGAAGCTGTACCTGTACTACCTGCAGAATGGGCGGGATATGTACGTGGAC
CAGGAACTGGACATCAACCGGCTGTCCGACTACGATGTGGACCACATCGTGCCTCAGAGCTTTCTGAAGG
ACGACTCCATCGACAACAAGGTGCTGACCAGAAGCGACAAGGCCCGGGGCAAGAGCGACAACGTGCCCTC
CGAAGAGGTCGTGAAGAAGATGAAGAACTACTGGCGGCAGCTGCTGAACGCCAAGCTGATTACCCAGAGA
AAGTTCGACAATCTGACCAAGGCCGAGAGAGGCGGCCTGAGCGAACTGGATAAGGCCGGCTTCATCAAGA
GACAGCTGGTGGAAACCCGGCAGATCACAAAGCACGTGGCACAGATCCTGGACTCCCGGATGAACACTAA
GTACGACGAGAATGACAAGCTGATCCGGGAAGTGAAAGTGATCACCCTGAAGTCCAAGCTGGTGTCCGAT
TTCCGGAAGGATTTCCAGTTTTACAAAGTGCGCGAGATCAACAACTACCACCACGCCCACGACGCCTACC
TGAACGCCGTCGTGGGAACCGCCCTGATCAAAAAGTACCCTAAGCTGGAAAGCGAGTTCGTGTACGGCGA
CTACAAGGTGTACGACGTGCGGAAGATGATCGCCAAGAGCGAGCAGGAAATCGGCAAGGCTACCGCCAAG
TACTTCTTCTACAGCAACATCATGAACTTTTTCAAGACCGAGATTACCCTGGCCAACGGCGAGATCCGGA
AGCGGCCTCTGATCGAGACAAACGGCGAAACCGGGGAGATCGTGTGGGATAAGGGCCGGGATTTTGCCAC
CGTGCGGAAAGTGCTGAGCATGCCCCAAGTGAATATCGTGAAAAAGACCGAGGTGCAGACAGGCGGCTTC
AGCAAAGAGTCTATCCTGCCCAAGAGGAACAGCGATAAGCTGATCGCCAGAAAGAAGGACTGGGACCCTA
AGAAGTACGGCGGCTTCGACAGCCCCACCGTGGCCTATTCTGTGCTGGTGGTGGCCAAAGTGGAAAAGGG
CAAGTCCAAGAAACTGAAGAGTGTGAAAGAGCTGCTGGGGATCACCATCATGGAAAGAAGCAGCTTCGAG
AAGAATCCCATCGACTTTCTGGAAGCCAAGGGCTACAAAGAAGTGAAAAAGGACCTGATCATCAAGCTGC
CTAAGTACTCCCTGTTCGAGCTGGAAAACGGCCGGAAGAGAATGCTGGCCTCTGCCGGCGAACTGCAGAA
GGGAAACGAACTGGCCCTGCCCTCCAAATATGTGAACTTCCTGTACCTGGCCAGCCACTATGAGAAGCTG
AAGGGCTCCCCCGAGGATAATGAGCAGAAACAGCTGTTTGTGGAACAGCACAAGCACTACCTGGACGAGA
TCATCGAGCAGATCAGCGAGTTCTCCAAGAGAGTGATCCTGGCCGACGCTAATCTGGACAAAGTGCTGTC
CGCCTACAACAAGCACCGGGATAAGCCCATCAGAGAGCAGGCCGAGAATATCATCCACCTGTTTACCCTG
ACCAATCTGGGAGCCCCTGCCGCCTTCAAGTACTTTGACACCACCATCGACCGGAAGAGGTACACCAGCA
CCAAAGAGGTGCTGGACGCCACCCTGATCCACCAGAGCATCACCGGCCTGTACGAGACACGGATCGACCT
GTCTCAGCTGGGAGGCGACAGCGCTGGAGGAGGTGGAAGCGGAGGAGGAGGAAGCGGAGGAGGAGGTAGC
GGACCTAAGAAAAAGAGGAAGGTGGCGGCCGCTGGATCCGGACGGGCTGACGCATTGGACGATTTTGATC
TGGATATGCTGGGAAGTGACGCCCTCGATGATTTTGACCTTGACATGCTTGGTTCGGATGCCCTTGATGA
CTTTGACCTCGACATGCTCGGCAGTGACGCCCTTGATGATTTCGACCTGGACATGCTGATTAACTGTACA
GGCAGTGGAGAGGGCAGAGGAAGTCTGCTAACATGCGGTGACGTCGAGGAGAATCCTGGCCCAATGGCCA
AGCCTTTGTCTCAAGAAGAATCCACCCTCATTGAAAGAGCAACGGCTACAATCAACAGCATCCCCATCTC
TGAAGACTACAGCGTCGCCAGCGCAGCTCTCTCTAGCGACGGCCGCATCTTCACTGGTGTCAATGTATAT
CATTTTACTGGGGGACCTTGTGCAGAACTCGTGGTGCTGGGCACTGCTGCTGCTGCGGCAGCTGGCAACC
TGACTTGTATCGTCGCGATCGGAAATGAGAACAGGGGCATCTTGAGCCCCTGCGGACGGTGCCGACAGGT
GCTTCTCGATCTGCATCCTGGGATCAAAGCCATAGTGAAGGACAGTGATGGACAGCCGACGGCAGTTGGG
ATTCGTGAATTGCTGCCCTCTGGTTATGTGTGGGAGGGCTAAGAATTCGATATCAAGCTTATCGGTAATC
AACCTCTGGATTACAAAATTTGTGAAAGATTGACTGGTATTCTTAACTATGTTGCTCCTTTTACGCTATG
TGGATACGCTGCTTTAATGCCTTTGTATCATGCTATTGCTTCCCGTATGGCTTTCATTTTCTCCTCCTTG
TATAAATCCTGGTTGCTGTCTCTTTATGAGGAGTTGTGGCCCGTTGTCAGGCAACGTGGCGTGGTGTGCA
CTGTGTTTGCTGACGCAACCCCCACTGGTTGGGGCATTGCCACCACCTGTCAGCTCCTTTCCGGGACTTT
CGCTTTCCCCCTCCCTATTGCCACGGCGGAACTCATCGCCGCCTGCCTTGCCCGCTGCTGGACAGGGGCT
CGGCTGTTGGGCACTGACAATTCCGTGGTGTTGTCGGGGAAATCATCGTCCTTTCCTTGGCTGCTCGCCT
GTGTTGCCACCTGGATTCTGCGCGGGACGTCCTTCTGCTACGTCCCTTCGGCCCTCAATCCAGCGGACCT
TCCTTCCCGCGGCCTGCTGCCGGCTCTGCGGCCTCTTCCGCGTCTTCGCCTTCGCCCTCAGACGAGTCGG
ATCTCCCTTTGGGCCGCCTCCCCGCATCGATACCGTCGACCTCGAGACCTAGAAAAACATGGAGCAATCA
CAAGTAGCAATACAGCAGCTACCAATGCTGATTGTGCCTGGCTAGAAGCACAAGAGGAGGAGGAGGTGGG
TTTTCCAGTCACACCTCAGGTACCTTTAAGACCAATGACTTACAAGGCAGCTGTAGATCTTAGCCACTTT
TTAAAAGAAAAGGGGGGACTGGAAGGGCTAATTCACTCCCAACGAAGACAAGATATCCTTGATCTGTGGA
TCTACCACACACAAGGCTACTTCCCTGATTGGCAGAACTACACACCAGGGCCAGGGATCAGATATCCACT
GACCTTTGGATGGTGCTACAAGCTAGTACCAGTTGAGCAAGAGAAGGTAGAAGAAGCCAATGAAGGAGAG
AACACCCGCTTGTTACACCCTGTGAGCCTGCATGGGATGGATGACCCGGAGAGAGAAGTATTAGAGTGGA
GGTTTGACAGCCGCCTAGCATTTCATCACATGGCCCGAGAGCTGCATCCGGACTGTACTGGGTCTCTCTG
GTTAGACCAGATCTGAGCCTGGGAGCTCTCTGGCTAACTAGGGAACCCACTGCTTAAGCCTCAATAAAGC
TTGCCTTGAGTGCTTCAAGTAGTGTGTGCCCGTCTGTTGTGTGACTCTGGTAACTAGAGATCCCTCAGAC
CCTTTTAGTCAGTGTGGAAAATCTCTAGCAGGGCCCGTTTAAACCCGCTGATCAGCCTCGACTGTGCCTT
CTAGTTGCCAGCCATCTGTTGTTTGCCCCTCCCCCGTGCCTTCCTTGACCCTGGAAGGTGCCACTCCCAC
TGTCCTTTCCTAATAAAATGAGGAAATTGCATCGCATTGTCTGAGTAGGTGTCATTCTATTCTGGGGGGT
GGGGTGGGGCAGGACAGCAAGGGGGAGGATTGGGAAGACAATAGCAGGCATGCTGGGGATGCGGTGGGCT
CTATGGCTTCTGAGGCGGAAAGAACCAGCTGGGGCTCTAGGGGGTATCCCC
[124 nt withheld, positions 6912-7035]
C
[91 nt withheld, positions 7037-7127]
A
[49 nt withheld, positions 7129-7177]
CCTTTGACGTTGGAGTCCACGTTCTTT
[37 nt withheld, positions 7205-7241]
ACCCTATCTCGGTCTATTCTTTTGATTTATAAGGGATTTTGCCGATTTCGGCCTATTGGTTAAAAAATGA
GCTGATTTAACAAAAATTTAACGCGAATTAATTCTGTGGAATGTGTGTCAGTTAGGGTGTGGAAAGTCCC
CAGGCTCCCCAGCAGGCAGAAGTATGCAAAGCATGCATCTCAATTAGTCAGCAACCAGGTGTGGAAAGTC
CCCAGGCTCCCCAGCAGGCAGAAGTATGCAAAGCATGCATCTCAATTAGTCAGCAACCATAGTCCCGCCC
CTAACTCCGCCCATCCCGCCCCTAACTCCGCCCAGTTCCGCCCATTCTCCGCCCCATGGCTGACTAATTT
TTTTTATTTATGCAGAGGCCGAGGCCGCCTCTGCCTCTGAGCTATTCCAGAAGTAGTGAGGAGGCTTTTT
TGGAGGCCTAGGCTTTTGCAAAAAGCTCCCGGGAGCTTGTATATCCATTTTCGGATCTGATCAGCACGTG
TTGACAATTAATCATCGGCATAGTATATCGGCATAGTATAATACGACAAGGTGAGGAACTAAACCATGGC
CAAGTTGACCAGTGCCGTTCCGGTGCTCACCGCGCGCGACGTCGCCGGAGCGGTCGAGTTCTGGACCGAC
CGGCTCGGGTTCTCCCGGGACTTCGTGGAGGACGACTTCGCCGGTGTGGTCCGGGACGACGTGACCCTGT
TCATCAGCGCGGTCCAGGACCAGGTGGTGCCGGACAACACCCTGGCCTGGGTGTGGGTGCGCGGCCTGGA
CGAGCTGTACGCCGAGTGGTCGGAGGTCGTGTCCACGAACTTCCGGGACGCCTCCGGGCCGGCCATGACC
GAGATCGGCGAGCAGCCGTGGGGGCGGGAGTTCGCCCTGCGCGACCCGGCCGGCAACTGCGTGCACTTCG
TGGCCGAGGAGCAGGACTGACACGTGCTACGAGATTTCGATTCCACCGCCGCCTTCTATGAAAGGTTGGG
CTTCGGAATCGTTTTCCGGGACGCCGGCTGGATGATCCTCCAGCGCGGGGATCTCATGCTGGAGTTCTTC
GCCCACCCCAACTTGTTTATTGCAGCTTATAATGGTTACAAATAAAGCAATAGCATCACAAATTTCACAA
ATAAAGCATTTTTTTCACTGCATTCTAGTTGTGGTTTGTCCAAACTCATCAATGTATCTTATCATGTCTG
TATACCGTCGACCTCTAGCTAGAGCTTGGCGTAATCATGGTCATAGCTGTTTCCTGTGTGAAATTGTTAT
CCGCTCACAATTCCACACAACATACGAGCCGGAAGCATAAAGTGTAAAGCCTGGGGTGCCTAATGAGTGA
GCTAACTCACATTAATTGCGTTGCGCTCACTGCCCGCTTTCCAGTCGGGAAACCTGTCGTGCCAGCTGCA
TTAATGAATCGGCCAACGCGCGGGGAGAGGCGGTTTGCGTATTGGGCGCTCTTCCGCTTCCTCGCTCACT
GACTCGCTGCGCTCGGTCGTTCGGCTGCGGCGAGCGGTATCAGCTCACTCAAAGGCGGTAATACGGTTAT
CCACAGAATCAGGGGATAACGCAGGAAAGAACATGTGAGCAAAAGGCCAGCAAAAGGCCAGGAACCGTAA
AAAGGCCGCGTTGCTGGCGTTTTTCCATAGGCTCCGCCCCCCTGACGAGCATCACAAAAATCGACGCTCA
AGTCAGAGGTGGCGAAACCCGACAGGACTATAAAGATACCAGGCGTTTCCCCCTGGAAGCTCCCTCGTGC
GCTCTCCTGTTCCGACCCTGCCGCTTACCGGATACCTGTCCGCCTTTCTCCCTTCGGGAAGCGTGGCGCT
TTCTCATAGCTCACGCTGTAGGTATCTCAGTTCGGTGTAGGTCGTTCGCTCCAAGCTGGGCTGTGTGCAC
GAACCCCCCGTTCAGCCCGACCGCTGCGCCTTATCCGGTAACTATCGTCTTGAGTCCAACCCGGTAAGAC
ACGACTTATCGCCACTGGCAGCAGCCACTGGTAACAGGATTAGCAGAGCGAGGTATGTAGGCGGTGCTAC
AGAGTTCTTGAAGTGGTGGCCTAACTACGGCTACACTAGAAGAACAGTATTTGGTATCTGCGCTCTGCTG
AAGCCAGTTACCTTCGGAAAAAGAGTTGGTAGCTCTTGATCCGGCAAACAAACCACCGCTGGTAGCGGTG
GTTTTTTTGTTTGCAAGCAGCAGATTACGCGCAGAAAAAAAGGATCTCAAGAAGATCCTTTGATCTTTTC
TACGGGGTCTGACGCTCAGTGGAACGAAAACTCACGTTAAGGGATTTTGGTCATGAGATTATCAAAAAGG
ATCTTCACCTAGATCCTTTTAAATTAAAAATGAAGTTTTAAATCAATCTAAAGTATATATGAGTAAACTT
GGTCTGACAGTTACCAATGCTTAATCAGTGAGGCACCTATCTCAGCGATCTGTCTATTTCGTTCATCCAT
AGTTGCCTGACTCCCCGTCGTGTAGATAACTACGATACGGGAGGGCTTACCATCTGGCCCCAGTGCTGCA
ATGATACCGCGAGACCCACGCTCACCGGCTCCAGATTTATCAGCAATAAACCAGCCAGCCGGAAGGGCCG
AGCGCAGAAGTGGTCCTGCAACTTTATCCGCCTCCATCCAGTCTATTAATTGTTGCCGGGAAGCTAGAGT
AAGTAGTTCGCCAGTTAATAGTTTGCGCAACGTTGTTGCCATTGCTACAGGCATCGTGGTGTCACGCTCG
TCGTTTGGTATGGCTTCATTCAGCTCCGGTTCCCAACGATCAAGGCGAGTTACATGATCCCCCATGTTGT
GCAAAAAAGCGGTTAGCTCCTTCGGTCCTCCGATCGTTGTCAGAAGTAAGTTGGCCGCAGTGTTATCACT
CATGGTTATGGCAGCACTGCATAATTCTCTTACTGTCATGCCATCCGTAAGATGCTTTTCTGTGACTGGT
GAGTACTCAACCAAGTCATTCTGAGAATAGTGTATGCGGCGACCGAGTTGCTCTTGCCCGGCGTCAATAC
GGGATAATACCGCGCCACATAGCAGAACTTTAAAAGTGCTCATCATTGGAAAACGTTCTTCGGGGCGAAA
ACTCTCAAGGATCTTACCGCTGTTGAGATCCAGTTCGATGTAACCCACTCGTGCACCCAACTGATCTTCA
GCATCTTTTACTTTCACCAGCGTTTCTGGGTGAGCAAAAACAGGAAGGCAAAATGCCGCAAAAAAGGGAA
TAAGGGCGACACGGAAATGTTGAATACTCATACTCTTCCTTTTTCAATATTATTGAAGCATTTATCAGGG
TTATTGTCTCATGAGCGGATACATATTTGAATGTATTTAGAAAAATAAACAAATAGGGGTTCCGCGCACA
TTTCCCCGAAAAGTGCCACCTGACGTCGACGGATCGGGAGATCTCCCGATCCCCTATGGTGCACTCTCAG
TACAATCTGCTCTGATGCCGCATAGTTAAGCCAGTATCTGCTCCCTGCTTGTGTGTTGGAGGTCGCTGAG
TAGTGCGCGAGCAAAATTTAAGCTACAACAAGGCAAGGCTTGACCGACAATTGCATGAAGAATCTGCTTA
GGGTTAGGCGTTTTGCGCTGCTTCGCGATGTACGGGCCAGATATACGCGTTGACATTGATTATTGACTAG
TTATTAATAGTAATCAATTACGGGGTCATTAGTTCATAGCCCATATATGGAGTTCCGCGTTACATAACTT
ACGGTAAATGGCCCGCCTGGCTGACCGCCCAACGACCCCCGCCCATTGACGTCAATAATGACGTATGTTC
CCATAGTAACGCCAATAGGGACTTTCCATTGACGTCAATGGGTGGAGTATTTACGGTAAACTGCCCACTT
GGCAGTACATCAAGTGTATCATATGCCAAGTACGCCCCCTATTGACGTCAATGACGGTAAATGGCCCGCC
TGGCATTATGCCCAGTACATGACCTTATGGGACTTTCCTACTTGGCAGTACATCTACGTATTAGTCATCG
CTATTACCATGGTGATGCGGTTTTGGCAGTACATCAATGGGCGTGGATAGCGGTTTGACTCACGGGGATT
TCCAAGTCTCCACCCCATTGACGTCAATGGGAGTTTGTTTTGGCACCAAAATCAACGGGACTTTCCAAAA
TGTCGTAACAACTCCGCCCCATTGACGCAAATGGGCGGTAGGCGTGTACGGTGGGAGGTCTATATAAGCA
GCGCGTTTTGCCTGTACTGGGTCTCTCTGGTTAGACCAGATCTGAGCCTGGGAGCTCTCTGGCTAACTAG
GGAACCCACTGCTTAAGCCTCAATAAAGCTTGCCTTGAGTGCTTCAAGTAGTGTGTGCCCGTCTGTTGTG
TGACTCTGGTAACTAGAGATCCCTCAGACCCTTTTAGTCAGTGTGGAAAATCTCTAGCAGTGGCGCCCGA
ACAGGGACTTGAAAGCGAAAGGGAAACCAGAGGAGCTCTCTCGACGCAGGACTCGGCTTGCTGAAGCGCG
CACGGCAAGAGGCGAGGGGCGGCGACTGGTGAGTACGCCAAAAATTTTGACTAGCGGAGGCTAGAAGGAG
AGAGATGGGTGCGAGAGCGTCAGTATTAAGCGGGGGAGAATTAGATCGCGATGGGAAAAAATTCGGTTAA
GGCCAGGGGGAAAGAAAAAATATAAATTAAAACATATAGTATGGGCAAGCAGGGAGCTAGAACGATTCGC
AGTTAATCCTGGCCTGTTAGAAACATCAGAAGGCTGTAGACAAATACTGGGACAGCTACAACCATCCCTT
CAGACAGGATCAGAAGAACTTAGATCATTATATAATACAGTAGCAACCCTCTATTGTGTGCATCAAAGGA
TAGAGATAAAAGACACCAAGGAAGCTTTAGACAAGATAGAGGAAGAGCAAAACAAAAGTAAGACCACCGC
ACAGCAAGCGGCCGCTGATCTTCAGACCTGGAGGAGGAGATATGAGGGACAATTGGAGAAGTGAATTATA
TAAATATAAAGTAGTAAAAATTGAACCATTAGGAGTAGCACCCACCAAGGCAAAGAGAAGAGTGGTGCAG
AGAGAAAAAAGAGCAGTGGGAATAGGAGCTTTGTTCCTTGGGTTCTTGGGAGCAGCAGGAAGCACTATGG
GCGCAGCGTCAATGACGCTGACGGTACAGGCCAGACAATTATTGTCTGGTATAGTGCAGCAGCAGAACAA
TTTGCTGAGGGCTATTGAGGCGCAACAGCATCTGTTGCAACTCACAGTCTGGGGCATCAAGCAGCTCCAG
GCAAGAATCCTGGCTGTGGAAAGATACCTAAAGGATCAACAGCTCCTGGGGATTTGGGGTTGCTCTGGAA
AACTCATTTGCACCACTGCTGTGCCTTGGAATGCTAGTTGGAGTAATAAATCTCTGGAACAGATTTGGAA
TCACACGACCTGGATGGAGTGGGACAGAGAAATTAACAATTACACAAGCTTAATACACTCCTTAATTGAA
GAATCGCAAAACCAGCAAGAAAAGAATGAACAAGAATTATTGGAATTAGATAAATGGGCAAGTTTGTGGA
ATTGGTTTAACATAACAAATTGGCTGTGGTATATAAAATTATTCATAATGATAGTAGGAGGCTTGGTAGG
TTTAAGAATAGTTTTTGCTGTACTTTCTATAGTGAATAGAGTTAGGCAGGGATATTCACCATTATCGTTT
CAGACCCACCTCCCAACCCCGAGGGGACCCGACAGGCCCGAAGGAATAGAAGAAGAAGGTGGAGAGAGAG
ACAGAGACAGATCCATTCGATTAGTGAACGGATCGGCACTGCGTGCGCCAATTCTGCAGACAAATGGCAG
TATTCATCCACAATTTTAAAAGAAAAGGGGGGATTGGGGGGTACAGTGCAGGGGAAAGAATAGTAGACAT
AATAGCAACAGACATACAAACTAAAGAATTACAAAAACAAATTACAAAAATTCAAAATTTTCGGGTTTAT
TACAGGGACAGCAGAGATCCAGTTTGGTTAATTAGCTAGCGAGGGCCTATTTCCCATGATTCCTTCATAT
TTGCATATACGATACAAGGCTGTTAGAGAGATAATTGGAATTAATTTGACTGTAAACACAAAGATATTAG
TACAAAATACGTGACGTAGAAAGTAATAATTTCTTGGGTAGTTTGCAGTTTTAAAATTATGTTTTAAAAT
GGACTATCATATGCTTACCGTAACTTGAAAGTATTTCGATTTCTTGGCTTTATATATCTTGTGGAAAGGA
CGAAACACCGACAACTCTGCCAAGAAAACT
