>Addgene plasmid #125489 | lentiSAMv2 rs1401419-guide4 | depositor partial sequence | sequence record 240156 | Guide RNA, MS2 stem loops
NNNNNANTTTTAAATTATNTTTTAAAATGGACTATCATATGCTTACCGTAACTTGAAAGTATTTCGATTT
CTTGGCTTTATATATCTTGTGGAAAGGACGAAACACCGACAACTCTGCCAAGAAAACTGTTTTAGAGCTA
GGCCAACATGAGGATCACCCATGTCTGCAGGGCCTAGCAAGTTAAAATAAGGCTAGTCCGTTATCAACTT
GGCCAACATGAGGATCACCCATGTCTGCAGGGCCAAGTGGCACCGAGTCGGTGCTTTTTTTGGATCCTAG
GTCTTGAAAGGAGTGGGAATTGGCTCCGGTGCCCGTCAGTGGGCAGAGCGCACATCGCCCACAGTCCCCG
AGAAGTTGGGGGGAGGGGTCGGCAATTGATCCGGTGCCTAGAGAAGGTGGCGCGGGGTAAACTGGGAAAG
TGATGTCGTGTACTGGCTCCGCCTTTTTCCCGAGGGTGGGGGAGAACCGTATATAAGTGCAGTAGTCGCC
GTGAACGTTCTTTTTCGCAACGGGTTTGCCGCCAGAACACAGGCGTACGGCCACCATGAAAAGGCCGGCG
GCCACGAAAAAGGCCGGCCAGGCAAAAAAGAAAAAGGACAAGAAGTACAGCATCGGCCTGGCCATCGGCA
CCAACTCTGTGGGCTGGGCCGTGATCACCGACGAGTACAAGGTGCCCAGCAAGAAATTCAAGGTGCTGGG
CAACACCGACCGGCACAGCATCAAGAAGAACCTGATCGGAGCCCTGCTGTTCGACAGCGGCGAAACAGCC
GAGGCCACCCGGCTGAAGAGAACCGCCAGAAGAAGATACACCAGACGGAAGAACCGGATCTGCTATCTGC
AAGAGATCTTCAGCAACGAGATGGCCAAGGTGGACGACAGCTTCTTCCACAGACTGGAAGAGTCCTTCCT
GGTGGAAGAGGATAAGAAGCACGAGCGGCACCCCATCTTCGGCAACATCGTGGGACGAGGTGGGCCTACC
ACNAGAAGTACCNCACCATCCTACCACCTGGAGAAANAAACTGGGTGGANNGCACCGACAAGGCCGAACT
GGNGCTTGATCTATCTGGGCCCTGGGCCCANAAGGATCAAGTTCCGGGGGCCACTTTCCTGGATCCAGGG
GCGAACTGGAACCCCGGACAACTCGTAAATGGGAAAAAGCTGTTTCACCAANTTGGTTGCANACCTACAA
CCCACTGGTTTTCAAGGGAAAAACCCCATTTAAACNCANCGGTGGGTGGAACCCCAANGCC
